Addgene plasmid #225167: pHBJT016
Purpose: (Empty Backbone) Low copy cloning vector with same multiple cloning site as pUC18 and pSU18 (ChlR).
Depositing lab: Jenny-Lee Thomassin. Depositing organization: University of Saskatchewan. Publication: Generation of a plasmid series for rapid sub-cloning and use in various Enterobacteriaceae. Braun HG, Kanwal N, Rivera Lopez LF, Thomassin JL. J Biosci Bioeng. 2024 Sep 6:S1389-1723(24)00253-6. doi: 10.1016/j.jbiosc.2024.08.006. PubMed 39244484.
Backbone
  Vector backbone: Unknown
  Backbone size (bp): 4024
  Vector type: Bacterial Expression, Synthetic Biology
Growth in bacteria
  Bacterial resistance: Chloramphenicol, 25 μg/mL
  Growth temperature: 37°C
  Growth strain: DH5alpha
  Copy number: Low Copy
Gene/Insert
  Gene/Insert name: None
Terms and licenses: Academic/Nonprofit Terms; Industry Terms: Not Available to Industry
Depositor comments: Low copy plasmid (pSC101 ori and repA), pUC18 MCS, confers chloramphenicol resistance
How to cite: pHBJT016 was a gift from Jenny-Lee Thomassin (Addgene plasmid # 225167 ; http://n2t.net/addgene:225167 ; RRID:Addgene_225167)
