[The description below was written by a language model from this plasmid's Addgene catalogue record and pLannotate feature annotations shown in this document.]
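Description:
pHBJT016 is an empty, low-copy bacterial cloning and expression vector of 4,024 bp, built as part of a plasmid series intended for rapid sub-cloning and use across various Enterobacteriaceae. The parental backbone is not named in the record. Replication depends on the pSC101 origin together with the Rep101 (RepA) initiator protein encoded on the plasmid, a pairing that keeps the copy number low. Selection is by chloramphenicol, conferred by a cat (chloramphenicol acetyltransferase) gene driven by its own cat promoter.

The cloning region is taken from the pUC family. A CAP binding site, lac promoter and lac operator sit upstream of the pUC18/19 multiple cloning site, which is followed by a partial lacZα coding segment. Because the polylinker matches that of pUC18 and pSU18, fragments can be moved between these vectors with the same restriction sites, letting users shift an insert from a high-copy to a low-copy context without redesigning the cloning strategy. Inserts placed in the MCS are positioned for transcription from the lac promoter, which is repressed by the lac repressor and relieved by IPTG. The plasmid carries only a short lacI fragment rather than an intact repressor gene, so regulation would rely on repressor supplied by the host. The record does not state whether blue/white screening is functional, as lacZα is annotated only as a fragment.

The automated annotation also picks up short fragments of an RSF origin, bom and rop. These are most likely remnants of the source sequences used in assembly rather than functional elements. No insert is present.
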