Features (pLannotate 1.2.2; 13 found; start..end, strand, type, name):
    185..1135    +  CDS            Rep101: RepA protein needed for replication with the pSC101 origin; rep101
   1915..2048    +  rep_origin     RSF ori (fragment): Plasmids containing the RSF 1030 origin of replication can be propagated in E. coli cells that contain additional plasmids with compatible origins.
   2050..2142    +  CDS            lacI (fragment): lac repressor; lacI; The lac repressor binds to the lac operator to inhibit transcription in E. coli. This inhibition can be relieved by adding lactose or isopropyl-β-D-thiogalactopyranoside (IPTG).
   2155..2176    +  protein_bind   CAP binding site: CAP binding activates transcription in the presence of cAMP. E. coli catabolite activator protein
   2191..2221    +  promoter       lac promoter: promoter for the E. coli lac operon
   2229..2245    +  protein_bind   lac operator: The lac repressor binds to the lac operator to inhibit transcription in E. coli. This inhibition can be relieved by adding lactose or isopropyl-β-D-thiogalactopyranoside (IPTG). lac repressor encoded by lacI
   2278..2334    +  misc_feature   MCS: pUC18/19 multiple cloning site
   2337..2491    +  CDS            lacZα (fragment): LacZα fragment of β-galactosidase; lacZ fragment
   2497..2596    -  misc_feature   bom (fragment): basis of mobility region from pBR322
   2698..2733    -  CDS            rop (fragment): Rop protein, which maintains plasmids at low copy number; rop
   2828..2930    +  promoter       cat promoter: promoter of the E. coli cat gene encoding chloramphenicol acetyltransferase
   2931..3587    +  CDS            cat: CAT_ECOLX - Experimental evidence at protein level: Swiss-Prot protein existence level 1. This enzyme is an effector of chloramphenicol resistance in bacteria. From Escherichia coli. This protein is used as a marker in many commonly used cloning vectors, such as pACYC184.
   3939..137     +  rep_origin     pSC101 ori (across the origin): low-copy replication origin that requires the Rep101 protein
>Addgene plasmid #225167 | pHBJT016 | addgene full sequence | sequence record 444685 | Addgene NGS Result
AAAAAAAACACACAAAGGTCTAGCGGAATTTACAGAGGGTCTAGCAGAATTTACAAGTTTTCCAGCAAAG
GTCTAGCAGAATTTACAGATACCCACAACTCAAAGGAAAAGGACTAGTAATTATCATTGACTAGCCCATC
TCAATTGGTATAGTGATTAAAATCACCTAGACCAATTGAGATGTATGTCTGAATTAGTTGTTTTCAAAGC
AAATGAACTAGCGATTAGTCGCTATGACTTAACGGAGCATGAAACCAAGCTAATTTTATGCTGTGTGGCA
CTACTCAACCCCACGATTGAAAACCCTACAAGGAAAGAACGGACGGTATCGTTCACTTATAACCAATACG
CTCAGATGATGAACATCAGTAGGGAAAATGCTTATGGTGTATTAGCTAAAGCAACCAGAGAGCTGATGAC
GAGAACTGTGGAAATCAGGAATCCTTTGGTTAAAGGCTTTGAGATTTTCCAGTGGACAAACTATGCCAAG
TTCTCAAGCGAAAAATTAGAATTAGTTTTTAGTGAAGAGATATTGCCTTATCTTTTCCAGTTAAAAAAAT
TCATAAAATATAATCTGGAACATGTTAAGTCTTTTGAAAACAAATACTCTATGAGGATTTATGAGTGGTT
ATTAAAAGAACTAACACAAAAGAAAACTCACAAGGCAAATATAGAGATTAGCCTTGATGAATTTAAGTTC
ATGTTAATGCTTGAAAATAACTACCATGAGTTTAAAAGGCTTAACCAATGGGTTTTGAAACCAATAAGTA
AAGATTTAAACACTTACAGCAATATGAAATTGGTGGTTGATAAGCGAGGCCGCCCGACTGATACGTTGAT
TTTCCAAGTTGAACTAGATAGACAAATGGATCTCGTAACCGAACTTGAGAACAACCAGATAAAAATGAAT
GGTGACAAAATACCAACAACCATTACATCAGATTCCTACCTACATAACGGACTAAGAAAAACACTACACG
ATGCTTTAACTGCAAAAATTCAGCTCACCAGTTTTGAGGCAAAATTTTTGAGTGACATGCAAAGTAAGTA
TGATCTCAATGGTTCGTTCTCATGGCTCACGCAAAAACAACGAACCACACTAGAGAACATACTGGCTAAA
TACGGAAGGATCTGAGGTTCTTATGGCTCTTGTATCTATCAGTGAAGCATCAAGACTAACAAACAAAAGT
AGAACAACTGTTCACCGTTACATATCAAAGGGAAAACTGTCCATATGCACAGATGAAAACGGTGTAAAAA
AGATAGATACATCAGAGCTTTTACGAGTTTTTGGTGCATTCAAAGCTGTTCACCATGAACAGATCGACAA
TGTAACAGATGAACAGCATGTAACACCTAATAGAACAGGTGAAACCAGTAAAACAAAGCAACTAGAACAT
GAAATTGAACACCTGAGACAACTTGTTACAGCTCAACAGTCACACATAGACAGCCTGAAACAGGCGATGC
TGCTTATCGAATCAAAGCTGCCGACAACACGGGAGCCAGTGACGCCTCCCGTGGGGAAAAAATCATGGCA
ATTCTGGAAGAAATAGCGCTTTCAGCCGGCAAACCGGCTGAAGCCGGATCTGCGATTCTGATAACAAACT
AGCAACACCAGAACAGCCCGTTTGCGGGCAGCAAAACCCGTACTTTTGGACGTTCCGGCGGTTTTTTGTG
GCGAGTGGTGTTCGGGCGGTGCGCGCAAGATCCATTATGTTAAACGGGCGAGTTTACATCTCAAAACCGC
CCGCTTAACACCATCAGAAATCCTCAGCGCGATTTTAAGCACCAACCCCCCCCCGTAACACCCAAATCCA
TACTGAAAGTGGCTTTGTTGAATAAATCAGATTTCGGGTAAGTCTCCAACGCCAGCAACGCGGCCTTTTT
ACGGTTCCTGGCCTTTTGCTGGCCTTTTGCTCACATGTTCTTTCCTGCGTTATCCCCTGATTCTGTGGAT
AACCGTATTACCGCCTTTGAGTGAGCTGATACCGCTCGCCGCAGCCGAACGACCGAGCGCAGCGAGTCAG
TGAGCGAGGAAGCGGAAGAGCGCCCAATACGCAAACCGCCTCTCCCCGCGCGTTGGCCGATTCATTAATG
CAGCTGGCACGACAGGTTTCCCGACTGGAAAGCGGGCAGTGAGCGCAACGCAATTAATGTGAGTTAGCTC
ACTCATTAGGCACCCCAGGCTTTACACTTTATGCTTCCGGCTCGTATGTTGTGTGGAATTGTGAGCGGAT
AACAATTTCACACAGGAAACAGCTATGACATGATTACGAATTCGAGCTCGGTACCCGGGGATCCTCTAGA
GTCGACCTGCAGGCATGCAAGCTTGGCACTGGCCGTCGTTTTACAACGTCGTGACTGGGAAAACCCTGGC
GTTACCCAACTTAATCGCCTTGCAGCACATCCCCCTTTCGCCAGCTGGCGTAATAGCGAAGAGGCCCGCA
CCGATCGCCCTTCCCAACAGTTGCGCAGCCTGAATGGCGAATGGCGCCTGATGCGGTATTTTCTCCTTAC
GCATCTGTGCGGTATTTCACACCGCATATGGTGCACTCTCAGTACAATCTGCTCTGATGCCGCATAGTTA
AGCCAGCCCCGACACCCGCCAACACCCGCTGACGCGCCCTGACGGGCTTGTCTGCTCCCGGCATCCGCTT
ACAGACAAGCTGTGACCGTCTCCGGGAGCTGCATGTGTCAGAGGTTTTCACCGTCATCACCGAAACGCGC
GAGACGAAAGGGCCTCGTGATACGCCTATTTTTATAGGTTAATGTCATGATAATAATGGTTTCTTAGACG
TCAGGTGGCACTTTTCGGGGAAATGTGTGATCGGCACGTAAGAGGTTCCAACTTTCACCATAATGAAATA
AGATCACTACCGGGCGTATTTTTTGAGTTATCGAGATTTTCAGGAGCTAAGGAAGCTAAAATGGAGAAAA
AAATCACTGGATATACCACCGTTGATATATCCCAATGGCATCGTAAAGAACATTTTGAGGCATTTCAGTC
AGTTGCTCAATGTACCTATAACCAGACCGTTCAGCTGGATATTACGGCCTTTTTAAAGACCGTAAAGAAA
AATAAGCACAAGTTTTATCCGGCCTTTATTCACATTCTTGCCCGCCTGATGAATGCTCATCCGGAATTTC
GTATGGCAATGAAAGACGGTGAGCTGGTGATATGGGATAGTGTTCACCCTTGTTACACCGTTTTCCATGA
GCAAACTGAAACGTTTTCATCGCTCTGGAGTGAATACCACGACGATTTCCGGCAGTTTCTACACATATAT
TCGCAAGATGTGGCGTGTTACGGTGAAAACCTGGCCTATTTCCCTAAAGGGTTTATTGAGAATATGTTTT
TCGTCTCAGCCAATCCCTGGGTGAGTTTCACCAGTTTTGATTTAAACGTGGCCAATATGGACAACTTCTT
CGCCCCCGTTTTCACCATGGGCAAATATTATACGCAAGGCGACAAGGTGCTGATGCCGCTGGCGATTCAG
GTTCATCATGCCGTTTGTGATGGCTTCCATGTCGGCAGAATGCTTAATGAATTACAACAGTACTGCGATG
AGTGGCAGGGCGGGGCGTAACCTCGCTAACGGATTCACCACTCCGCAGACCCGCCATAAAACGCCCTGAG
AAGCCCGTGACGGGCTTTTCTTGTATTATGGGTAGTTTCCTTGCATGAATCCATAAAAGGCGCCTGTAGT
GCCATTTACCCCCATTCACTGCCAGAGCCGTGAGCGCAGCGAACTGAATGTCACGAAAAAGACAGCGACT
CAGGTGCCTGATGGTCGGAGACAAAAGGAATATTCAGCGATTTGCCCGAGCTTGCGAGGGTGCTACTTAA
GCCTTTAGGGTTTTAAGGTCTGTTTTGTAGAGGAGCAAACAGCGTTTGCGACATCCTTTTGTAATACTGC
GGAACTGACTAAAGTAGTGAGTTATACACAGGGCTGGGATCTATTCTTTTTATCTTTTTTTATTCTTTCT
TTATTCTATAAATTATAACCACTTGAATATAAAC
